Addgene plasmid #42300: pCGMbX
Purpose: (Empty Backbone)
Depositing lab: Steven Almo. Depositing organization: Albert Einstein College of Medicine.
Backbone
  Vector backbone: pMT/BiP/V5-His A
  Backbone manufacturer: Invitrogen (Life Technologies)
  Backbone size (bp): 3600
  Modifications to backbone: Expression cassette inserted upstream of the metallothionein promoter, enabling constitutive expression of eGFP.
  Vector type: Insect Expression
  Promoter: metallothonein
  Tag / fusion protein: BiP signal sequence (N terminal on insert); V5-epitope (C terminal on backbone); His6 (C terminal on backbone)
Growth in bacteria
  Bacterial resistance: Ampicillin, 100 μg/mL
  Growth temperature: 37°C
  Growth strain: Top10
  Copy number: High Copy
Gene/Insert
  Cloning method: Restriction Enzyme
  Sequencing primers: 5′ catctcagtgcaactaaa; 3′ TGTCTGGATCCTCGATCG
Resource information
  A portion of this plasmid was derived from a plasmid made by: The plasmid was generated from a combination of pCo-Blast (Invitrogen), pMT/BiP/V5-His A (Invitrogen), and pMT-eGFP by Vladimir Vigdorovich.
Terms and licenses: Academic/Nonprofit Terms; Industry Terms: Not Available to Industry
How to cite: pCGMbX was a gift from Steven Almo (Addgene plasmid # 42300 ; http://n2t.net/addgene:42300 ; RRID:Addgene_42300)
