[The description below was written by a language model from this plasmid's Addgene catalogue record and pLannotate feature annotations shown in this document.]
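Description:
pCGMbX is an empty-backbone insect expression vector for Drosophila S2 cells, built on the commercial pMT/BiP/V5-His A plasmid with parts taken from pCo-Blast and a pMT-eGFP construct. The sequence record is 4,880 nt, larger than the roughly 3.6 kb parental backbone because of an added reporter cassette. In E. coli it is propagated through a high-copy ColE1/pUC-type origin and selected with ampicillin via the β-lactamase gene and its native promoter. Short fragments of rop, bom, lacZα, lacI and the lac promoter/operator region are also annotated, and these appear to be non-functional remnants of the cloning-vector lineage. No selectable marker for insect cells is annotated.

The main expression unit uses the Drosophila metallothionein promoter, which is induced by metal ions, followed by the Drosophila BiP signal sequence, a cloning region, a V5 epitope and an SV40 polyadenylation signal. A coding sequence inserted by restriction cloning is therefore fused to an N-terminal secretion signal and to C-terminal V5 and His6 tags, directing the product into the secretory pathway and allowing detection and affinity purification. The His6 tag is listed in the catalogue fields but was not picked up as a separate feature in the annotation.

Upstream of the metallothionein promoter, in the opposite orientation, sits the distinguishing modification: EGFP driven by the strong constitutive copia promoter and terminated by its own SV40 poly(A) signal. This divergent cassette gives constitutive green fluorescence independent of induction. It presumably serves as a marker of transfected cells, although the record does not state a purpose beyond constitutive eGFP expression.
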