Features (pLannotate 1.2.2; 19 found; start..end, strand, type, name):
      1..35      +  CDS            rop (fragment): Rop protein, which maintains plasmids at low copy number; rop
    137..236     +  misc_feature   bom (fragment): basis of mobility region from pBR322
    240..374     -  polyA_signal   SV40 poly(A) signal: SV40 polyadenylation signal
    400..1119    -  CDS            EGFP: the original enhanced GFP (Yang et al., 1996) mammalian codon-optimized
   1128..1404    -  promoter       copia promoter: strong promoter from the Drosophila transposable element copia (Sinclair et al., 1986)
   1486..1643    -  CDS            lacZα (fragment): LacZα fragment of β-galactosidase; lacZ fragment
   1645..2071    +  promoter       MT promoter: Drosophila metallothionein promoter
   2089..2142    +  sig_peptide    BiP signal sequence: Drosophila BiP signal sequence
   2241..2282    +  CDS            V5 tag: epitope tag from simian virus 5
   2382..2516    -  polyA_signal   SV40 poly(A) signal: SV40 polyadenylation signal
   2539..2623    -  CDS            large T antigen (fragment): large T antigen from SV40 (simian virus 40)
   2623..2647    +  misc_feature   MCS (fragment): pUC18/19 multiple cloning site
   2684..2700    -  protein_bind   lac operator: The lac repressor binds to the lac operator to inhibit transcription in E. coli. This inhibition can be relieved by adding lactose or isopropyl-β-D-thiogalactopyranoside (IPTG). lac repressor encoded by lacI
   2708..2738    -  promoter       lac promoter: promoter for the E. coli lac operon
   2753..2774    -  protein_bind   CAP binding site: CAP binding activates transcription in the presence of cAMP. E. coli catabolite activator protein
   2787..2879    -  CDS            lacI (fragment): lac repressor; lacI; The lac repressor binds to the lac operator to inhibit transcription in E. coli. This inhibition can be relieved by adding lactose or isopropyl-β-D-thiogalactopyranoside (IPTG).
   3062..3650    -  rep_origin     ori: high-copy-number ColE1/pMB1/pBR322/pUC origin of replication
   3821..4681    -  CDS            AmpR: β-lactamase; bla; confers resistance to ampicillin, carbenicillin, and related antibiotics
   4682..4786    -  promoter       AmpR promoter: bla
>Addgene plasmid #42300 | pCGMbX | depositor full sequence | sequence record 57104 | inducible Drosophila S2 expression vector (based on pMT/BiP/V5-His A) with constitutive eGFP expression cassette
TCGCGCGTTTCGGTGATGACGGTGAAAACCTCTGACACATGCAGCTCCCGGAGACGGTCACAGCTTGTCT
GTAAGCGGATGCCGGGAGCAGACAAGCCCGTCAGGGCGCGTCAGCGGGTGTTGGCGGGTGTCGGGGCTGG
CTTAACTATGCGGCATCAGAGCAGATTGTACTGAGAGTGCACCATATGCGGTGTGAAATACCGCACAGAT
GCGTAAGGAGAAAATACCGCATCAGGCCCGATCCAGACATGATAAGATACATTGATGAGTTTGGACAAAC
CACAACTAGAATGCAGTGAAAAAAATGCTTTATTTGTGAAATTTGTGATGCTATTGCTTTATTTGTAACC
ATTATAAGCTGCAATAAACAAGTTCAAGCTAGCTGGCCTCGAGGCCGCTTTACTTGTACAGCTCGTCCAT
GCCGAGAGTGATCCCGGCGGCGGTCACGAACTCCAGCAGGACCATGTGATCGCGCTTCTCGTTGGGGTCT
TTGCTCAGGGCGGACTGGGTGCTCAGGTAGTGGTTGTCGGGCAGCAGCACGGGGCCGTCGCCGATGGGGG
TGTTCTGCTGGTAGTGGTCGGCGAGCTGCACGCTGCCGTCCTCGATGTTGTGGCGGATCTTGAAGTTCAC
CTTGATGCCGTTCTTCTGCTTGTCGGCCATGATATAGACGTTGTGGCTGTTGTAGTTGTACTCCAGCTTG
TGCCCCAGGATGTTGCCGTCCTCCTTGAAGTCGATGCCCTTCAGCTCGATGCGGTTCACCAGGGTGTCGC
CCTCGAACTTCACCTCGGCGCGGGTCTTGTAGTTGCCGTCGTCCTTGAAGAAGATGGTGCGCTCCTGGAC
GTAGCCTTCGGGCATGGCGGACTTGAAGAAGTCGTGCTGCTTCATGTGGTCGGGGTAGCGGCTGAAGCAC
TGCACGCCGTAGGTCAGGGTGGTCACGAGGGTGGGCCAGGGCACGGGCAGCTTGCCGGTGGTGCAGATGA
ACTTCAGGGTCAGCTTGCCGTAGGTGGCATCGCCCTCGCCCTCGCCGGACACGCTGAACTTGTGGCCGTT
TACGTCGCCGTCCAGCTCGACCAGGATGGGCACCACCCCGGTGAACAGCTCCTCGCCCTTGCTCACCATG
GGGGGATCTGTTGTAATTTATAATTTATATTTCCTTTCTTAATAAATAAATAAATAGTCAAGTTTATGTT
TGAGTTTTATGATTTATATTTTAAGTTATTTCAACTGCAACACCAGCACCACGACCTACTTACAGCAAAA
AACGTACAAGAAGGAAAGAAGGAATAAAAAGAGTGGTATTCTCTTACAATATGTTTTATGGCATAAAAGG
TGTGGCCATTCATATCAAATATAAAGTAGTGTTGTTTAACGTTACTTTTGTAGGTTGAATAGTATATTCC
AACAGATGATGAGGGGTTCCCAATCCTAAACCCATTTGCCGTTCCCAGAAGCATGAAACCACCACGCACC
GGATCCTCTAGGCCATTCGCCATTCAGGCTGCGCAACTGTTGGGAAGGGCGATCGGTGCGGGCCTCTTCG
CTATTACGCCAGCTGGCGAAAGGGGGATGTGCTGCAAGGCGATTAAGTTGGGTAACGCCAGGGTTTTCCC
AGTCACGACGTTGTAAAACGACGGCCAGTGAATTAATTCGTTGCAGGACAGGATGTGGTGCCCGATGTGA
CTAGCTCTTTGCTGCAGGCCGTCCTATCCTCTGGTTCCGATAAGAGACCCAGAACTCCGGCCCCCCACCG
CCCACCGCCACCCCCATACATATGTGGTACGCAAGTAAGAGTGCCTGCGCATGCCCCATGTGCCCCACCA
AGAGCTTTGCATCCCATACAAGTCCCCAAAGTGGAGAACCGAACCAATTCTTCGCGGGCAGAACAAAAGC
TTCTGCACACGTCTCCACTCGAATTTGGAGCCGGCCGGCGTGTGCAAAAGAGGTGAATCGAACGAAAGAC
CCGTGTGTAAAGCCGCGTTTCCAAAATGTATAAAACCGAGAGCATCTGGCCAATGTGCATCAGTTGTGGT
CAGCAGCAAAATCAAGTGAATCATCTCAGTGCAACTAAAGGGGGGATCCGATCTCAATATGAAGTTATGC
ATATTACTGGCCGTCGTGGCCTTTGTTGGCCTCTCGCTCGGGAGATCTCCATGGCCCGGGGTACCTACTA
GTCCAGTGTGGTGGAATTCTGCAGATATCCAGCACAGTGGCGGCCGCTCGAGTCTAGAGGGCCCTTCGAA
GGTAAGCCTATCCCTAACCCTCTCCTCGGTCTCGATTCTACGCGTACCGGTCATCATCACCATCACCATT
GAGTTTAAACCCGCTGATCAGCCTCGACTGTGCCTTCTAAGGCCTGAGCTCGCTGATCAGCCTCGATCGA
GGATCCAGACATGATAAGATACATTGATGAGTTTGGACAAACCACAACTAGAATGCAGTGAAAAAAATGC
TTTATTTGTGAAATTTGTGATGCTATTGCTTTATTTGTAACCATTATAAGCTGCAATAAACAAGTTAACA
ACAACAATTGCATTCATTTTATGTTTCAGGTTCAGGGGGAGGTGTGGGAGGTTTTTTAAAGCAAGTAAAA
CCTCTACAAATGTGGTATGGCTGATTATGATCAGTCGACCTGCAGGCATGCAAGCTTGGCGTAATCATGG
TCATAGCTGTTTCCTGTGTGAAATTGTTATCCGCTCACAATTCCACACAACATACGAGCCGGAAGCATAA
AGTGTAAAGCCTGGGGTGCCTAATGAGTGAGCTAACTCACATTAATTGCGTTGCGCTCACTGCCCGCTTT
CCAGTCGGGAAACCTGTCGTGCCAGCTGCATTAATGAATCGGCCAACGCGCGGGGAGAGGCGGTTTGCGT
ATTGGGCGCTCTTCCGCTTCCTCGCTCACTGACTCGCTGCGCTCGGTCGTTCGGCTGCGGCGAGCGGTAT
CAGCTCACTCAAAGGCGGTAATACGGTTATCCACAGAATCAGGGGATAACGCAGGAAAGAACATGTGAGC
AAAAGGCCAGCAAAAGGCCAGGAACCGTAAAAAGGCCGCGTTGCTGGCGTTTTTCCATAGGCTCCGCCCC
CCTGACGAGCATCACAAAAATCGACGCTCAAGTCAGAGGTGGCGAAACCCGACAGGACTATAAAGATACC
AGGCGTTTCCCCCTGGAAGCTCCCTCGTGCGCTCTCCTGTTCCGACCCTGCCGCTTACCGGATACCTGTC
CGCCTTTCTCCCTTCGGGAAGCGTGGCGCTTTCTCATAGCTCACGCTGTAGGTATCTCAGTTCGGTGTAG
GTCGTTCGCTCCAAGCTGGGCTGTGTGCACGAACCCCCCGTTCAGCCCGACCGCTGCGCCTTATCCGGTA
ACTATCGTCTTGAGTCCAACCCGGTAAGACACGACTTATCGCCACTGGCAGCAGCCACTGGTAACAGGAT
TAGCAGAGCGAGGTATGTAGGCGGTGCTACAGAGTTCTTGAAGTGGTGGCCTAACTACGGCTACACTAGA
AGGACAGTATTTGGTATCTGCGCTCTGCTGAAGCCAGTTACCTTCGGAAAAAGAGTTGGTAGCTCTTGAT
CCGGCAAACAAACCACCGCTGGTAGCGGTGGTTTTTTTGTTTGCAAGCAGCAGATTACGCGCAGAAAAAA
AGGATCTCAAGAAGATCCTTTGATCTTTTCTACGGGGTCTGACGCTCAGTGGAACGAAAACTCACGTTAA
GGGATTTTGGTCATGAGATTATCAAAAAGGATCTTCACCTAGATCCTTTTAAATTAAAAATGAAGTTTTA
AATCAATCTAAAGTATATATGAGTAAACTTGGTCTGACAGTTACCAATGCTTAATCAGTGAGGCACCTAT
CTCAGCGATCTGTCTATTTCGTTCATCCATAGTTGCCTGACTCCCCGTCGTGTAGATAACTACGATACGG
GAGGGCTTACCATCTGGCCCCAGTGCTGCAATGATACCGCGAGACCCACGCTCACCGGCTCCAGATTTAT
CAGCAATAAACCAGCCAGCCGGAAGGGCCGAGCGCAGAAGTGGTCCTGCAACTTTATCCGCCTCCATCCA
GTCTATTAATTGTTGCCGGGAAGCTAGAGTAAGTAGTTCGCCAGTTAATAGTTTGCGCAACGTTGTTGCC
ATTGCTACAGGCATCGTGGTGTCACGCTCGTCGTTTGGTATGGCTTCATTCAGCTCCGGTTCCCAACGAT
CAAGGCGAGTTACATGATCCCCCATGTTGTGCAAAAAAGCGGTTAGCTCCTTCGGTCCTCCGATCGTTGT
CAGAAGTAAGTTGGCCGCAGTGTTATCACTCATGGTTATGGCAGCACTGCATAATTCTCTTACTGTCATG
CCATCCGTAAGATGCTTTTCTGTGACTGGTGAGTACTCAACCAAGTCATTCTGAGAATAGTGTATGCGGC
GACCGAGTTGCTCTTGCCCGGCGTCAATACGGGATAATACCGCGCCACATAGCAGAACTTTAAAAGTGCT
CATCATTGGAAAACGTTCTTCGGGGCGAAAACTCTCAAGGATCTTACCGCTGTTGAGATCCAGTTCGATG
TAACCCACTCGTGCACCCAACTGATCTTCAGCATCTTTTACTTTCACCAGCGTTTCTGGGTGAGCAAAAA
CAGGAAGGCAAAATGCCGCAAAAAAGGGAATAAGGGCGACACGGAAATGTTGAATACTCATACTCTTCCT
TTTTCAATATTATTGAAGCATTTATCAGGGTTATTGTCTCATGAGCGGATACATATTTGAATGTATTTAG
AAAAATAAACAAATAGGGGTTCCGCGCACATTTCCCCGAAAAGTGCCACCTGACGTCTAAGAAACCATTA
TTATCATGACATTAACCTATAAAAATAGGCGTATCACGAGGCCCTTTCGT
