>Addgene plasmid #42300 | pCGMbX | addgene partial sequence | sequence record 59267 | M13_pUC-rev
ATTACGCCAAGCTTGCATGCCTGCAGGTCGACTGATCATAATCAGCCATACCACATTTGTAGAGGTTTTA
CTTGCTTTAAAAAACCTCCCACACCTCCCCCTGAACCTGAAACATAAAATGAATGCAATTGTTGTTGTTA
ACTTGTTTATTGCAGCTTATAATGGTTACAAATAAAGCAATAGCATCACAAATTTCACAAATAAAGCATT
TTTTTCACTGCATTCTAGTTGTGGTTTGTCCAAACTCATCAATGTATCTTATCATGTCTGGATCCTCGAT
CGAGGCTGATCAGCGAGCTCAGGCCTTAGAAGGCACAGTCGAGGCTGATCAGCGGGTTTAAACTCAATGG
TGATGGTGATGATGACCGGTACGCGTAGAATCGAGACCGAGGAGAGGGTTAGGGATAGGCTTACCTTCGA
AGGGCCCTCTAGACTCGAGCGGCCGCCACTGTGCTGGATATCTGCAGAATTCCACCACACTGGACTAGTA
GGTACCCCGGGCCATGGAGATCTCCCGAGCGAGAGGCCAACAAAGGCCACGACGGCCAGTAATATGCATA
ACTTCATATTGAGATCGGATCCCCCCTTTAGTTGCACTGAGATGATTCACTTGATTTTGCTGCTGACCAC
AACTGATGCACATTGGCCAGATGCTCTCGGTTTTATACATTTTGGAAACGCGGCTTTACACACGGGTCTT
TCGTTCGATTCACCTCTTTTGCACACGCCGGCCGGCTCCAAATTCGAGTGGAGACGTGTGCAGAAGCTTT
TGTTCTGCCCGCGAAGAATTGGTTCGGTTCTCCACTTTGGGGACTTGTATGGGATGCAAAGCTCTTGGTG
GGGCACATGGGGCATGCGCAGGCACTCTTACTTGCGTACCACATATGTATGGGGGTGGCGGTGGGCGGTG
GGGGGCCGGAATTCTGGGTCTCTTATCG
