>Addgene plasmid #42300 | pCGMbX | addgene partial sequence | sequence record 59467 | EGFP-N 5'-CGTCGCCGTCCAGCTCGACCAG-3'
GCTCCTCGCCCTTGCTCACCATGGGGGGATCTGTTGTAATTTATAATTTATATTTCCTTTCTTAATAAAT
AAATAAATAGTCAAGTTTATGTTTGAGTTTTATGATTTATATTTTAAGTTATTTCAACTGCAACACCAGC
ACCACGACCTACTTACAGCAAAAAACGTACAAGAAGGAAAGAAGGAATAAAAAGAGTGGTATTCTCTTAC
AATATGTTTTATGGCATAAAAGGTGTGGCCATTCATATCAAATATAAAGTAGTGTTGTTTAACGTTACTT
TTGTAGGTTGAATAGTATATTCCAACAGATGATGAGGGGTTCCCAATCCTAAACCCATTTGCCGTTCCCA
GAAGCATGAAACCACCACGCACCGGATCCTCTAGGCCATTCGCCATTCAGGCTGCGCAACTGTTGGGAAG
GGCGATCGGTGCGGGCCTCTTCGCTATTACGCCAGCTGGCGAAAGGGGGATGTGCTGCAAGGCGATTAAG
TTGGGTAACGCCAGGGTTTTCCCAGTCACGACGTTGTAAAACGACGGCCAGTGAATTAATTCGTTGCAGG
ACAGGATGTGGTGCCCGATGTGACTAGCTCTTTGCTGCAGGCCGTCCTATCCTCTGGTTCCGATAAGAGA
CCCAGAACTCCGGCCCCCCACCGCCCACCGCCACCCCCATACATATGTGGTACGCAAGTAAGAGTGCCTG
CGCATGCCCCATGTGCCCCACCAAGAGCTTTGCATCCCATACAAGTCCCCAAAGTGGAGAACCGAACCAA
TTCTTCGCGGGCAGAACAAAAGCTTCTGCACACGTCTCCACTCGAATTTGGAGCCGGCCGGCGTGTGCAA
AAGAGGTGAATCGAACGAAAGACCCGTGTGTAAAGCCGCGTTTCCAAAATGTATAAAAC
